>Addgene plasmid #27135 | pHR-ZIP(FF) | depositor full sequence | sequence record 12844 | Author sequence
CGATACCGTCGACCTCGAGGGAATTAATTCGAGCTCGGTACCTTTAAGACCAATGACTTACAAGGCAGCT
GTAGATCTTAGCCACTTTTTAAAAGAAAAGGGGGGACTGGAAGGGCTAATTCACTCCCAACGAAGACAAG
ATCTGCTTTTTGCTTGTACTGGGTCTCTCTGGTTAGACCAGATCTGAGCCTGGGAGCTCTCTGGCTAACT
AGGGAACCCACTGCTTAAGCCTCAATAAAGCTTGCCTTGAGTGCTTCAAGTAGTGTGTGCCCGTCTGTTG
TGTGACTCTGGTAACTAGAGATCCCTCAGACCCTTTTAGTCAGTGTGGAAAATCTCTAGCAGCATCTAGA
ATTAATTCCGTGTATTCTATAGTGTCACCTAAATCGTATGTGTATGATACATAAGGTTATGTATTAATTG
TAGCCGCGTTCTAACGACAATATGTACAAGCCTAATTGTGTAGCATCTGGCTTACTGAAGCAGACCCTAT
CATCTCTCTCGTAAACTGCCGTCAGAGTCGGTTTGGTTGGACGAACCTTCTGAGTTTCTGGTAACGCCGT
CCCGCACCCGGAAATGGTCAGCGAACCAATCAGCAGGGTCATCGCTAGCCAGATCCTCTACGCCGGACGC
ATCGTGGCCGGCATCACCGGCGCCACAGGTGCGGTTGCTGGCGCCTATATCGCCGACATCACCGATGGGG
AAGATCGGGCTCGCCACTTCGGGCTCATGAGCGCTTGTTTCGGCGTGGGTATGGTGGCAGGCCCCGTGGC
CGGGGGACTGTTGGGCGCCATCTCCTTGCATGCACCATTCCTTGCGGCGGCGGTGCTCAACGGCCTCAAC
CTACTACTGGGCTGCTTCCTAATGCAGGAGTCGCATAAGGGAGAGCGTCGAATGGTGCACTCTCAGTACA
ATCTAGCTCTGATGCCGCATAGTTAAGCCAGCCCCGACACCCGCCAACACCCGCTGACGCGCCCTGACGG
GCTTGTCTGCTCCCGGCATCCGCTTACAGACAAGCTGTGACCGTCTCCGGGAGCTGCATGTGTCAGAGGT
TTTCACCGTCATCACCGAAACGCGCGAGACGAAAGGGCCTCGTGATACGCCTATTTTTATAGGTTAATGT
CATGATAATAATGGTTTCTTAGACGTCAGGTGGCACTTTTCGGGGAAATGTGCGCGGAACCCCTATTTGT
TTATTTTTCTAAATACATTCAAATATGTATCCGCTCATGAGACAATAACCCTGATAAATGCTTCAATAAT
ATTGAAAAAGGAAGAGTATGAGTATTCAACATTTCCGTGTCGCCCTTATTCCCTTTTTTGCGGCATTTTG
CCTTCCTGTTTTTGCTCACCCAGAAACGCTGGTGAAAGTAAAAGATGCTGAAGATCAGTTGGGTGCACGA
GTGGGTTACATCGAACTGGATCTCAACAGCGGTAAGATCCTTGAGAGTTTTCGCCCCGAAGAACGTTTTC
CAATGATGAGCACTTTTAAAGTTCTGCTATGTGGCGCGGTATTATCCCGTATTGACGCCGGGCAAGAGCA
ACTCGGTCGCCGCATACACTATTCTCAGAATGACTTGGTTGAGTACTCACCAGTCACAGAAAAGCATCTT
ACGGATGGCATGACAGTAAGAGAATTATGCAGTGCTGCCATAACCATGAGTGATAACACTGCGGCCAACT
TACTTCTGACAACGATCGGAGGACCGAAGGAGCTAACCGCTTTTTTGCACAACATGGGGGATCATGTAAC
TCGCCTTGATCGTTGGGAACCGGAGCTGAATGAAGCCATACCAAACGACGAGCGTGACACCACGATGCCT
GTAGCAATGGCAACAACGTTGCGCAAACTATTAACTGGCGAACTACTTACTCTAGCTTCCCGGCAACAAT
TAATAGACTGGATGGAGGCGGATAAAGTTGCAGGACCACTTCTGCGCTCGGCCCTTCCGGCTGGCTGGTT
TATTGCTGATAAATCTGGAGCCGGTGAGCGTGGGTCTCGCGGTATCATTGCAGCACTGGGGCCAGATGGT
AAGCCCTCCCGTATCGTAGTTATCTACACGACGGGGAGTCAGGCAACTATGGATGAACGAAATAGACAGA
TCGCTGAGATAGGTGCCTCACTGATTAAGCATTGGTAACTGTCAGACCAAGTTTACTCATATATACTTTA
GATTGATTTAAAACTTCATTTTTAATTTAAAAGGATCTAGGTGAAGATCCTTTTTGATAATCTCATGACC
AAAATCCCTTAACGTGAGTTTTCGTTCCACTGAGCGTCAGACCCCGTAGAAAAGATCAAAGGATCTTCTT
GAGATCCTTTTTTTCTGCGCGTAATCTGCTGCTTGCAAACAAAAAAACCACCGCTACCAGCGGTGGTTTG
TTTGCCGGATCAAGAGCTACCAACTCTTTTTCCGAAGGTAACTGGCTTCAGCAGAGCGCAGATACCAAAT
ACTGTCCTTCTAGTGTAGCCGTAGTTAGGCCACCACTTCAAGAACTCTGTAGCACCGCCTACATACCTCG
CTCTGCTAATCCTGTTACCAGTGGCTGCTGCCAGTGGCGATAAGTCGTGTCTTACCGGGTTGGACTCAAG
ACGATAGTTACCGGATAAGGCGCAGCGGTCGGGCTGAACGGGGGGTTCGTGCACACAGCCCAGCTTGGAG
CGAACGACCTACACCGAACTGAGATACCTACAGCGTGAGCTATGAGAAAGCGCCACGCTTCCCGAAGGGA
GAAAGGCGGACAGGTATCCGGTAAGCGGCAGGGTCGGAACAGGAGAGCGCACGAGGGAGCTTCCAGGGGG
AAACGCCTGGTATCTTTATAGTCCTGTCGGGTTTCGCCACCTCTGACTTGAGCGTCGATTTTTGTGATGC
TCGTCAGGGGGGCGGAGCCTATGGAAAAACGCCAGCAACGCGGCCTTTTTACGGTTCCTGGCCTTTTGCT
GGCCTTTTGCTCACATGTTCTTTCCTGCGTTATCCCCTGATTCTGTGGATAACCGTATTACCGCCTTTGA
GTGAGCTGATACCGCTCGCCGCAGCCGAACGACCGAGCGCAGCGAGTCAGTGAGCGAGGAAGCGGAAGAG
CGCCCAATACGCAAACCGCCTCTCCCCGCGCGTTGGCCGATTCATTAATGCAGCTGTGGAATGTGTGTCA
GTTAGGGTGTGGAAAGTCCCCAGGCTCCCCAGCAGGCAGAAGTATGCAAAGCATGCATCTCAATTAGTCA
GCAACCAGGTGTGGAAAGTCCCCAGGCTCCCCAGCAGGCAGAAGTATGCAAAGCATGCATCTCAATTAGT
CAGCAACCATAGTCCCGCCCCTAACTCCGCCCATCCCGCCCCTAACTCCGCCCAGTTCCGCCCATTCTCC
GCCCCATGGCTGACTAATTTTTTTTATTTATGCAGAGGCCGAGGCCGCCTCGGCCTCTGAGCTATTCCAG
AAGTAGTGAGGAGGCTTTTTTGGAGGCCTAGGCTTTTGCAAAAAGCTTGGACACAAGACAGGCTTGCGAG
ATATGTTTGAGAATACCACTTTATCCCGCGTCAGGGAGAGGCAGTGCGTAAAAAGACGCGGACTCATGTG
AAATACTGGTTTTTAGTGCGCCAGATCTCTATAATCTCGCGCAACCTATTTTCCCCTCGAACACTTTTTA
AGCCGTAGATAAACAGGCTGGGACACTTCACATGAGCGAAAAATACATCGTCACCTGGGACATGTTGCAG
ATCCATGCACGTAAACTCGCAAGCCGACTGATGCCTTCTGAACAATGGAAAGGCATTATTGCCGTAAGCC
GTGGCGGTCTGTACCGGGTGCGTTACTGGCGCGTGAACTGGGTATTCGTCATGTCGATACCGTTTGTATT
TCCAGCTACGATCACGACAACCAGCGCGAGCTTAAAGTGCTGAAACGCGCAGAAGGCGATGGCGAAGGCT
TCATCGTTATTGATGACCTGGTGGATACCGGTGGTACTGCGGTTGCGATTCGTGAAATGTATCCAAAAGC
GCACTTTGTCACCATCTTCGCAAAACCGGCTGGTCGTCCGCTGGTTGATGACTATGTTGTTGATATCCCG
CAAGATACCTGGATTGAACAGCCGTGGGATATGGGCGTCGTATTCGTCCCGCCAATCTCCGGTCGCTAAT
CTTTTCAACGCCTGGCACTGCCGGGCGTTGTTCTTTTTAACTTCAGGCGGGTTACAATAGTTTCCAGTAA
GTATTCTGGAGGCTGCATCCATGACACAGGCAAACCTGAGCGAAACCCTGTTCAAACCCCGCTTTAAACA
TCCTGAAACCTCGACGCTAGTCCGCCGCTTTAATCACGGCGCACAACCGCCTGTGCAGTCGGCCCTTGAT
GGTAAAACCATCCCTCACTGGTATCGCATGATTAACCGTCTGATGTGGATCTGGCGCGGCATTGACCCAC
GCGAAATCCTCGACGTCCAGGCACGTATTGTGATGAGCGATGCCGAACGTACCGACGATGATTTATACGA
TACGGTGATTGGCTACCGTGGCGGCAACTGGATTTATGAGTGGGCCCCGGATCTTTGTGAAGGAACCTTA
CTTCTGTGGTGTGACATAATTGGACAAACTACCTACAGAGATTTAAAGCTCTAAGGTAAATATAAAATTT
TTAAGTGTATAATGTGTTAAACTACTGATTCTAATTGTTTGTGTATTTTAGATTCCAACCTATGGAACTG
ATGAATGGGAGCAGTGGTGGAATGCCTTTAATGAGGAAAACCTGTTTTGCTCAGAAGAAATGCCATCTAG
TGATGATGAGGCTACTGCTGACTCTCAACATTCTACTCCTCCAAAAAAGAAGAGAAAGGTAGAAGACCCC
AAGGACTTTCCTTCAGAATTGCTAAGTTTTTTGAGTCATGCTGTGTTTAGTAATAGAACTCTTGCTTGCT
TTGCTATTTACACCACAAAGGAAAAAGCTGCACTGCTATACAAGAAAATTATGGAAAAATATTCTGTAAC
CTTTATAAGTAGGCATAACAGTTATAATCATAACATACTGTTTTTTCTTACTCCACACAGGCATAGAGTG
TCTGCTATTAATAACTATGCTCAAAAATTGTGTACCTTTAGCTTTTTAATTTGTAAAGGGGTTAATAAGG
AATATTTGATGTATAGTGCCTTGACTAGAGATCATAATCAGCCATACCACATTTGTAGAGGTTTTACTTG
CTTTAAAAAACCTCCCACACCTCCCCCTGAACCTGAAACATAAAATGAATGCAATTGTTGTTGTTAACTT
GTTTATTGCAGCTTATAATGGTTACAAATAAAGCAATAGCATCACAAATTTCACAAATAAAGCATTTTTT
TCACTGCATTCTAGTTGTGGTTTGTCCAAACTCATCAATGTATCTTATCATGTCTGGATCAACTGGATAA
CTCAAGCTAACCAAAATCATCCCAAACTTCCCACCCCATACCCTATTACCACTGCCAATTACCTAGTGGT
TTCATTTACTCTAAACCTGTGATTCCTCTGAATTATTTTCATTTTAAAGAAATTGTATTTGTTAAATATG
TACTACAAACTTAGTAGTTGGAAGGGCTAATTCACTCCCAAAGAAGACAAGATATCCTTGATCTGTGGAT
CTACCACACACAAGGCTACTTCCCTGATTAGCAGAACTACACACCAGGGCCAGGGGTCAGATATCCACTG
ACCTTTGGATGGTGCTACAAGCTAGTACCAGTTGAGCCAGATAAGGTAGAAGAGGCCAATAAAGGAGAGA
ACACCAGCTTGTTACACCCTGTGAGCCTGCATGGGATGGATGACCCGGAGAGAGAAGTGTTAGAGTGGAG
GTTTGACAGCCGCCTAGCATTTCATCACGTGGCCCGAGAGCTGCATCCGGAGTACTTCAAGAACTGCTGA
TATCGAGCTTGCTACAAGGGACTTTCCGCTGGGGACTTTCCAGGGAGGCGTGGCCTGGGCGGGACTGGGG
AGTGGCGAGCCCTCAGATCCTGCATATAAGCAGCTGCTTTTTGCCTGTACTGGGTCTCTCTGGTTAGACC
AGATCTGAGCCTGGGAGCTCTCTGGCTAACTAGGGAACCCACTGCTTAAGCCTCAATAAAGCTTGCCTTG
AGTGCTTCAAGTAGTGTGTGCCCGTCTGTTGTGTGACTCTGGTAACTAGAGATCCCTCAGACCCTTTTAG
TCAGTGTGGAAAATCTCTAGCAGTGGCGCCCGAACAGGGACTTGAAAGCGAAAGGGAAACCAGAGGAGCT
CTCTCGACGCAGGACTCGGCTTGCTGAAGCGCGCACGGCAAGAGGCGAGGGGCGGCGACTGGTGAGTACG
CCAAAAATTTTGACTAGCGGAGGCTAGAAGGAGAGAGATGGGTGCGAGAGCGTCAGTATTAAGCGGGGGA
GAATTAGATCGCGATGGGAAAAAATTCGGTTAAGGCCAGGGGGAAAGAAAAAATATAAATTAAAACATAT
AGTATGGGCAAGCAGGGAGCTAGAACGATTCGCAGTTAATCCTGGCCTGTTAGAAACATCAGAAGGCTGT
AGACAAATACTGGGACAGCTACAACCATCCCTTCAGACAGGATCAGAAGAACTTAGATCATTATATAATA
CAGTAGCAACCCTCTATTGTGTGCATCAAAGGATAGAGATAAAAGACACCAAGGAAGCTTTAGACAAGAT
AGAGGAAGAGCAAAACAAAAGTAAGACCACCGCACAGCAAGCGGCCGGCCGCTGATCTTCAGACCTGGAG
GAGGAGATATGAGGGACAATTGGAGAAGTGAATTATATAAATATAAAGTAGTAAAAATTGAACCATTAGG
AGTAGCACCCACCAAGGCAAAGAGAAGAGTGGTGCAGAGAGAAAAAAGAGCAGTGGGAATAGGAGCTTTG
TTCCTTGGGTTCTTGGGAGCAGCAGGAAGCACTATGGGCGCAGCGTCAATGACGCTGACGGTACAGGCCA
GACAATTATTGTCTGGTATAGTGCAGCAGCAGAACAATTTGCTGAGGGCTATTGAGGCGCAACAGCATCT
GTTGCAACTCACAGTCTGGGGCATCAAGCAGCTCCAGGCAAGAATCCTGGCTGTGGAAAGATACCTAAAG
GATCAACAGCTCCTGGGGATTTGGGGTTGCTCTGGAAAACTCATTTGCACCACTGCTGTGCCTTGGAATG
CTAGTTGGAGTAATAAATCTCTGGAACAGATTTGGAATCACACGACCTGGATGGAGTGGGACAGAGAAAT
TAACAATTACACAAGCTTAATACACTCCTTAATTGAAGAATCGCAAAACCAGCAAGAAAAGAATGAACAA
GAATTATTGGAATTAGATAAATGGGCAAGTTTGTGGAATTGGTTTAACATAACAAATTGGCTGTGGTATA
TAAAATTATTCATAATGATAGTAGGAGGCTTGGTAGGTTTAAGAATAGTTTTTGCTGTACTTTCTATAGT
GAATAGAGTTAGGCAGGGATATTCACCATTATCGTTTCAGACCCACCTCCCAACCCCGAGGGGACCCGAC
AGGCCCGAAGGAATAGAAGAAGAAGGTGGAGAGAGAGACAGAGACAGATCCATTCGATTAGTGAACGGAT
CTCGACGGTATCGCCAAATGGCAGTATTCATCCACAATTTTAAAAGAAAAGGGGGGATTGGGGGGTACAG
TGCAGGGGAAAGAATAGTAGACATAATAGCAACAGACATACAAACTAAAGAATTACAAAAACAAATTACA
AAAATTCAAAATTTTCGGGTTTATTACAGGGACAGCAGAGATCCAGTTTGGATCGATAAGCTTGATATCG
AATTCCTGCAGCCCCGATAAAATAAAAGATTTTATTTAGTCTCCAGAAAAAGGGGGGAATGAAAGACCCC
ACCTGTAGGTTTGGCAAGCTAGCTGCAGTAACGCCATTTTGCAAGGCATGGAAAAATACCAAACCAAGAA
TAGAGAAGTTCAGATCAAGGGCGGGTACATGAAAATAGCTAACGTTGGGCCAAACAGGATATCTGCGGTG
AGCAGTTTCGGCCCCGGCCCGGGGCCAAGAACAGATGGTCACCGCAGTTTCGGCCCCGGCCCGAGGCCAA
GAACAGATGGTCCCCAGATATGGCCCAACCCTCAGCAGTTTCTTAAGACCCATCAGATGTTTCCAGGCTC
CCCCAAGGACCTGAAATGACCCTGCGCCTTATTTGAATTAACCAATCAGCCTGCTTCTCGCTTCTGTTCG
CGCGCTTCTGCTTCCCGAGCTCTATAAAAGAGCTCACAACCCCTCACTCGGCGCGCCAGTCCTCCGACAG
ACTGAGTCGCCCGGGGGGGATCTGGAGCTCTCGAGAATTCTCACGCGTGCCACCATGAAGTGGAAAGTGT
CTGTTCTCGCCTGCATCCTCCACGTGCGGTTCCCAGGAGCAGAGGCACAGAGCTTTGGTCTGCTGGATCC
CAAACTCTGCTACTTGCTAGATGGAATCCTCTTCATCTACGGAGTCATCATCACAGCCCTGTACCTGAGA
GCAAAATTCAGCAGGAGTGCAGAGACTGCTGCCAACCTGCAGGACCCCAACCAGCTCTTCAATGAGCTCA
ATCTAGGGCGAAGAGAGGAATTTGACGTCTTGGAGAAGAAGCGGGCTCGGGATCCAGAGATGGGAGGCAA
ACAGCAGAGGAGGAGGAACCCCCAGGAAGGCGTATTCAATGCACTGCAGAAAGACAAGATGGCAGAAGCC
TTCAGTGAGATCGGCACAAAAGGCGAGAGGCGGAGAGGCAAGGGGCACGATGGCCTTTTCCAGGGTCTCA
GCACTGCCACCAAGGACACCTTTGATGCCCTGCATATGCAGACCCTGGCCCCTCGCCCACCGGTCGCCAC
CATGGTGAGCAAGGGCGAGGAGCTGTTCACCGGGGTGGTGCCCATCCTGGTCGAGCTGGACGGCGACGTA
AACGGCCACAAGTTCAGCGTGTCCGGCGAGGGCGAGGGCGATGCCACCTACGGCAAGCTGACCCTGAAGT
TCATCTGCACCACCGGCAAGCTGCCCGTGCCCTGGCCCACCCTCGTGACCACCCTGACCTACGGCGTGCA
GTGCTTCAGCCGCTACCCCGACCACATGAAGCAGCACGACTTCTTCAAGTCCGCCATGCCCGAAGGCTAC
GTCCAGGAGCGCACCATCTTCTTCAAGGACGACGGCAACTACAAGACCCGCGCCGAGGTGAAGTTCGAGG
GCGACACCCTGGTGAACCGCATCGAGCTGAAGGGCATCGACTTCAAGGAGGACGGCAACATCCTGGGGCA
CAAGCTGGAGTACAACTACAACAGCCACAACGTCTATATCATGGCCGACAAGCAGAAGAACGGCATCAAG
GTGAACTTCAAGATCCGCCACAACATCGAGGACGGCAGCGTGCAGCTCGCCGACCACTACCAGCAGAACA
CCCCCATCGGCGACGGCCCCGTGCTGCTGCCCGACAACCACTACCTGAGCACCCAGTCCGCCCTGAGCAA
AGACCCCAACGAGAAGCGCGATCACATGGTCCTGCTGGAGTTCGTGACCGCCGCCGGGATCACTCTCGGC
ATGGACGAGCTGTACAAGGGACCAGGATCGGCGTCTGGGGAAGGACTGCCAGGATCAGCCGGACCAGGAA
TGGTGAGCAAGGGCGAGGAGGATAACATGGCCATCATCAAGGAGTTCATGCGCTTCAAGGTGCACATGGA
GGGCTCCGTGAACGGCCACGAGTTCGAGATCGAGGGCGAGGGCGAGGGCCGCCCCTACGAGGGCACCCAG
ACCGCCAAGCTGAAGGTGACCAAGGGTGGCCCCCTGCCCTTCGCCTGGGACATCCTGTCCCCTCAGTTCA
TGTACGGCTCCAAGGCCTACGTGAAGCACCCCGCCGACATCCCCGACTACTTGAAGCTGTCCTTCCCCGA
GGGCTTCAAGTGGGAGCGCGTGATGAACTTCGAGGACGGCGGCGTGGTGACCGTGACCCAGGACTCCTCC
CTGCAGGACGGCGAGTTCATCTACAAGGTGAAGCTGCGCGGCACCAACTTCCCCTCCGACGGCCCCGTAA
TGCAGAAGAAGACCATGGGCTGGGAGGCCTCCTCCGAGCGGATGTACCCCGAGGACGGCGCCCTGAAGGG
CGAGATCAAGCAGAGGCTGAAGCTGAAGGACGGCGGCCACTACGACGCTGAGGTCAAGACCACCTACAAG
GCCAAGAAGCCCGTGCAGCTGCCCGGCGCCTACAACGTCAACATCAAGTTGGACATCACCTCCCACAACG
AGGACTACACCATCGTGGAACAGTACGAACGCGCCGAGGGCCGCCACTCCACCGGCGGCATGGACGAGCT
GTACAAGCGATCGCACCGGTATACAAGTTTGTACAAAAAAGCAGGCTCCGCGGCCGCCCCCTTCACCATG
CCAGACCCCGCGGCGCACCTGCCCTTCTTCTACGGCAGCATCTCGCGTGCCGAGGCCGAGGAGCACCTGA
AGCTGGCGGGCATGGCGGACGGGCTCTTCCTGCTGCGCCAGTGCCTGCGCTCGCTGGGCGGCTATGTGCT
GTCGCTCGTGCACGATGTGCGCTTCCACCACTTTCCCATCGAGCGCCAGCTCAACGGCACCTACGCCATT
GCCGGCGGCAAAGCGCACTGTGGACCGGCAGAGCTCTGCGAGTTCTACTCGCGCGACCCCGACGGGCTGC
CCTGCAACCTGCGCAAGCCGTGCAACCGGCCGTCGGGCCTCGAGCCGCAGCCGGGGGTCTTCGACTGCCT
GCGAGACGCCATGGTGCGTGACTACGTGCGCCAGACGTGGAAGCTGGAGGGCGAGGCCCTGGAGCAGGCC
ATCATCAGCCAGGCCCCGCAGGTGGAGAAGCTCATTGCTACGACGGCCCACGAGCGGATGCCCTGGTACC
ACAGCAGCCTGACGCGTGAGGAGGCCGAGCGCAAACTTTACTCTGGGGCGCAGACCGACGGCAAGTTCCT
GCTGAGGCCGCGGAAGGAGCAGGGCACATACGCCCTGTCCCTCATCTATGGGAAGACGGTGTACCACTAC
CTCATCAGCCAAGACAAGGCGGGCAAGTACTGCATTCCCGAGGGCACCAAGTTTGACACGCTCTGGCAGC
TGGTGGAGTATCTGAAGCTGAAGGCGGACGGGCTCATCTACTGCCTGAAGGAGGCCTGCCCCAACAGCAG
TGCCCCAGGGCACCATCATCATCATCATTAAGCGGCCGCGACTCTAGAGTCGACCTGCAGGCATGCAAGC
TTGATATCAAGCTTATCGATAATCAACCTCTGGATTACAAAATTTGTGAAAGATTGACTGGTATTCTTAA
CTATGTTGCTCCTTTTACGCTATGTGGATACGCTGCTTTAATGCCTTTGTATCATGCTATTGCTTCCCGT
ATGGCTTTCATTTTCTCCTCCTTGTATAAATCCTGGTTGCTGTCTCTTTATGAGGAGTTGTGGCCCGTTG
TCAGGCAACGTGGCGTGGTGTGCACTGTGTTTGCTGACGCAACCCCCACTGGTTGGGGCATTGCCACCAC
CTGTCAGCTCCTTTCCGGGACTTTCGCTTTCCCCCTCCCTATTGCCACGGCGGAACTCATCGCCGCCTGC
CTTGCCCGCTGCTGGACAGGGGCTCGGCTGTTGGGCACTGACAATTCCGTGGTGTTGTCGGGGAAATCAT
CGTCCTTTCCTTGGCTGCTCGCCTGTGTTGCCACCTGGATTCTGCGCGGGACGTCCTTCTGCTACGTCCC
TTCGGCCCTCAATCCAGCGGACCTTCCTTCCCGCGGCCTGCTGCCGGCTCTGCGGCCTCTTCCGCGTCTT
CGCCTTCGCCCTCAGACGAGTCGGATCTCCCTTTGGGCCGCCTCCCCGCAT
Features (pLannotate 1.2.2; 37 found; start..end, strand, type, name):
     38..106     +  CDS            nef (fragment): NEF_HV1Z2 - Experimental evidence at protein level: Swiss-Prot protein existence level 1. Extracellular Nef protein targets CD4(+) T-lymphocytes for apoptosis by interacting with CXCR4 surface receptors. From Human immunodeficiency virus type 1 group M subtype D (isolate Z2/CDC-Z34) (HIV-1).
    108..341     +  LTR            3' LTR (ΔU3): self-inactivating 3' long terminal repeat (LTR) from HIV-1
    366..384     -  promoter       SP6 promoter: promoter for bacteriophage SP6 RNA polymerase
    612..891     +  CDS            TcR (fragment): tetracycline efflux protein; tet; confers resistance to tetracycline
    892..941     -  misc_feature   bom (fragment): basis of mobility region from pBR322
   1043..1078    -  CDS            rop (fragment): Rop protein, which maintains plasmids at low copy number; rop
   1173..1277    +  promoter       AmpR promoter: bla
   1278..2138    +  CDS            AmpR: β-lactamase; bla; confers resistance to ampicillin, carbenicillin, and related antibiotics
   2309..2897    +  rep_origin     ori: high-copy-number ColE1/pMB1/pBR322/pUC origin of replication
   3080..3136    +  CDS            lacI (fragment): lac repressor; lacI; The lac repressor binds to the lac operator to inhibit transcription in E. coli. This inhibition can be relieved by adding lactose or isopropyl-β-D-thiogalactopyranoside (IPTG).
   3143..3472    +  promoter       SV40 promoter: SV40 enhancer and early promoter
   3672..3791    +  CDS            gpt (fragment): XGPT_ECOLI - Also known as gpp, gxu. Experimental evidence at protein level: Swiss-Prot protein existence level 1. Purine salvage pathway enzyme that catalyzes the transfer of the ribosyl-5-phosphate group from 5-phospho-alpha-D-ribose 1- diphosphate (PRPP) to the N9 position of the 6-oxopurines guanine and xanthine to form the corresponding ribonucleotides GMP (guanosine 5'- monophosphate) and XMP (xanthosine 5'-monophosphate), with the release of PPi. To a lesser extent, also acts on hypoxanthine (PubMed:9100006, PubMed:3886014). Does not ribophosphorylate adenine (PubMed:3886014). From Esch
   3791..4126    +  CDS            gpt (fragment): XGPT_ECOLI - Also known as gpp, gxu. Experimental evidence at protein level: Swiss-Prot protein existence level 1. Purine salvage pathway enzyme that catalyzes the transfer of the ribosyl-5-phosphate group from 5-phospho-alpha-D-ribose 1- diphosphate (PRPP) to the N9 position of the 6-oxopurines guanine and xanthine to form the corresponding ribonucleotides GMP (guanosine 5'- monophosphate) and XMP (xanthosine 5'-monophosphate), with the release of PPi. To a lesser extent, also acts on hypoxanthine (PubMed:9100006, PubMed:3886014). Does not ribophosphorylate adenine (PubMed:3886014). From Esch
   4221..4526    +  CDS            frsA (fragment): FRSA_ECOLI - Also known as yafA. Experimental evidence at protein level: Swiss-Prot protein existence level 1. Catalyzes the hydrolysis of esters (PubMed:15808744). Displays esterase activity toward pNP-butyrate (PubMed:15808744). May stimulate mixed-acid fermentation by acting as a fermentation/respiration switch that down-regulates respiration and up- regulates fermentation rates (PubMed:15169777). From Escherichia coli (strain K12).
   4530..4604    +  CDS            small t antigen (fragment): SV40 (simian virus 40) small t antigen
   4606..4671    +  intron         small t intron: SV40 (simian virus 40) small t antigen intron
   4801..4821    +  CDS            SV40 NLS: nuclear localization signal of SV40 (simian virus 40) large T antigen
   5140..5223    +  CDS            large T antigen (fragment): large T antigen from SV40 (simian virus 40)
   5246..5380    +  polyA_signal   SV40 poly(A) signal: SV40 polyadenylation signal
   5548..5877    +  CDS            nef (fragment): NEF_HV1BR - Experimental evidence at protein level: Swiss-Prot protein existence level 1. Extracellular Nef protein targets CD4(+) T-lymphocytes for apoptosis by interacting with CXCR4 surface receptors (PubMed:14990729). From Human immunodeficiency virus type 1 group M subtype B (isolate BRU/LAI) (HIV-1).
   5925..6182    +  LTR            5' LTR (truncated): truncated 5' long terminal repeat (LTR) from HIV-1
   6229..6354    +  misc_feature   HIV-1 Ψ: packaging signal of human immunodeficiency virus type 1
   6338..6676    +  CDS            HIV-1 gag (fragment): gag protein from human immunodeficiency virus 1; gag
   6851..7084    +  misc_feature   RRE: The Rev response element (RRE) of HIV-1 allows for Rev-dependent mRNA export from the nucleus to the cytoplasm.
   7461..7561    +  CDS            Rev (fragment): human immunodeficiency virus 1 (HIV-1) Rev protein; rev; enhances nuclear export of unspliced and incompletely spliced viral mRNAs
   7598..7715    +  misc_feature   cPPT/CTS: central polypurine tract and central termination sequence of HIV-1
   7752..7784    -  misc_feature   MCS (fragment): pBluescript multiple cloning site
   7868..8275    +  promoter       SFFV promoter: spleen focus-forming virus long terminal repeat (LTR) promoter
   8315..8806    +  CDS            Cd247: CD3Z_MOUSE - Also known as Cd3z, Tcrz. Experimental evidence at protein level: Swiss-Prot protein existence level 1. Part of the TCR-CD3 complex present on T-lymphocyte cell surface that plays an essential role in adaptive immune response. When antigen presenting cells (APCs) activate T-cell receptor (TCR), TCR- mediated signals are transmitted across the cell membrane by the CD3 chains CD3D, CD3E, CD3G and CD3Z. All CD3 chains contain immunoreceptor tyrosine-based activation motifs (ITAMs) in their cytoplasmic domain. Upon TCR engagement, these motifs become phosphorylated by Src family prote
   8822..9538    +  CDS            EGFP: EGFP is a basic (constitutively fluorescent) green fluorescent protein published in 1996, derived from Aequorea victoria. It is reported to be a rapidly-maturing weak dimer with moderate acid sensitivity.
   9590..10297   +  CDS            mCherry: mCherry is a basic (constitutively fluorescent) red fluorescent protein published in 2004, derived from Discosoma sp.. It is reported to be a very rapidly-maturing monomer with low acid sensitivity.
  10313..10337   +  protein_bind   attB1: mutant version of attB; recombination site for the Gateway® BP reaction BP Clonase™
  10358..11134   +  CDS            ZAP70 (fragment): ZAP70_HUMAN - Also known as SRK. Experimental evidence at protein level: Swiss-Prot protein existence level 1. Tyrosine kinase that plays an essential role in regulation of the adaptive immune response. Regulates motility, adhesion and cytokine expression of mature T-cells, as well as thymocyte development. Contributes also to the development and activation of primary B- lymphocytes. When antigen presenting cells (APC) activate T-cell receptor (TCR), a serie of phosphorylations lead to the recruitment of ZAP70 to the doubly phosphorylated TCR component CD247/CD3Z through ITAM motif at the plas
  11172..11202   +  misc_feature   MCS (fragment): pUC18/19 multiple cloning site
  11203..11221   +  misc_feature   MCS (fragment): pBluescript multiple cloning site
  11221..11809   +  misc_feature   WPRE: woodchuck hepatitis virus posttranscriptional regulatory element
  11810..21      +  misc_feature   MCS (fragment) (across the origin): pBluescript multiple cloning site
