[The description below was written by a language model from this plasmid's Addgene catalogue record and pLannotate feature annotations shown in this document.]
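Description:
pHR-ZIP(FF) is an HIV-1-derived lentiviral transfer plasmid built on the pHR' backbone for expression in mammalian cells. It is maintained in E. coli through a high-copy ColE1/pUC-type origin and selected with ampicillin via the β-lactamase gene. The annotated sequence is 11,811 nt, consistent with a roughly 9 kb backbone plus a 2.8 kb insert. The viral portion comprises a truncated 5' LTR, the Ψ packaging signal with a gag fragment, the Rev response element, the cPPT/CTS and a self-inactivating ΔU3 3' LTR. These elements let the genomic RNA be packaged, exported, reverse transcribed and integrated, provided the viral proteins are supplied in trans. The plasmid backbone also carries legacy remnants outside the LTRs, including an SV40 promoter with gpt fragments, SV40 small t intron and poly(A) sequences, and fragments of TcR, rop and lacI.

The payload is driven by the spleen focus-forming virus (SFFV) promoter and followed by a WPRE, which enhances transcript stability and expression. In order, the annotated coding segments are mouse CD3ζ (Cd247), EGFP, mCherry, and a fragment of human ZAP70 corresponding to residues 1–259, with a short attB1-like sequence between mCherry and ZAP70. The catalogue describes this as a reporter of CD3ζ ITAM phosphorylation. ZAP70 is recruited to doubly phosphorylated ITAMs, so placing the two fluorescent proteins between CD3ζ and the ZAP70 fragment suggests a conformational, FRET-type readout, although the record does not state the detection mode. In this FF version, the six tyrosines of ITAMs 1–3 are changed to phenylalanine (Y72F, Y83F, Y111F, Y123F, Y142F, Y153F). The ITAMs therefore cannot be phosphorylated, and the construct most plausibly serves as a non-responsive control in imaging of T-cell receptor activation.
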