Addgene plasmid #27135: pHR-ZIP(FF)
Depositing lab: Ron Vale. Depositing organization: University of California, San Francisco (UCSF). Publication: Imaging T-cell receptor activation reveals accumulation of tyrosine-phosphorylated CD3{zeta} in the endosomal compartment. Yudushkin IA, Vale RD. Proc Natl Acad Sci U S A. 2010 Dec 21;107(51):22128-33. 10.1073/pnas.1016388108 PubMed 21135224.
Backbone
  Vector backbone: pHR'
  Backbone size w/o insert (bp): 9000
  Vector type: Mammalian Expression, Lentiviral
Growth in bacteria
  Bacterial resistance: Ampicillin, 100 μg/mL
  Growth temperature: 37°C
  Growth strain: Stbl3
  Copy number: Unknown
Gene/Insert
  Gene/Insert name: CD3zeta, eGFP, mCherry and ZAP70 (residues 1-259) (alt name: CD3zeta ITAMs phosphorylation reporter)
  Species: H. sapiens (human), M. musculus (mouse)
  Insert size (bp): 2847
  Mutation: Tyrosines in ITAMS 1-3 mutated to phenylalanines (Y72F, Y83F, Y111F, Y123F, Y142F, Y153F in the insert)
  Entrez Gene: ZAP70 (a.k.a. ADMIO2, IMD48, SRK, STCD, STD, TZK, ZAP-70); Cd247 (a.k.a. 4930549J05Rik, A430104F18Rik, Cd3, Cd3-eta, Cd3-zeta, Cd3h, Cd3z, Cd3zeta, T3z, Tcrk, Tcrz)
  Tag / fusion protein: eGFP; mCherry
  Cloning method: Restriction Enzyme
  Sequencing primers: 5′ GCTTCCCGAGCTCTATAAAAGAGC; 3′ CCAGAGGTTGATTATCGATAAGC
Terms and licenses: Academic/Nonprofit Terms; Industry Terms: Not Available to Industry
How to cite: pHR-ZIP(FF) was a gift from Ron Vale (Addgene plasmid # 27135 ; http://n2t.net/addgene:27135 ; RRID:Addgene_27135)
