>Addgene plasmid #27135 | pHR-ZIP(FF) | addgene partial sequence | sequence record 33422 | 27135 with WPRE-R (5' CATAGCGTAAAAGGAGCAACA 3')
ATTTTGTAATCCAGAGGTTGATTATCGATAAGCTTGATATCAAGCTTGCATGCCTGCAGGTCGACTCTAG
AGTCGCGGCCGCTTAATGATGATGATGATGGTGCCCTGGGGCACTGCTGTTGGGGCAGGCCTCCTTCAGG
CAGTAGATGAGCCCGTCCGCCTTCAGCTTCAGATACTCCACCAGCTGCCAGAGCGTGTCAAACTTGGTGC
CCTCGGGAATGCAGTACTTGCCCGCCTTGTCTTGGCTGATGAGGTAGTGGTACACCGTCTTCCCATAGAT
GAGGGACAGGGCGTATGTGCCCTGCTCCTTCCGCGGCCTCAGCAGGAACTTGCCGTCGGTCTGCGCCCCA
GAGTAAAGTTTGCGCTCGGCCTCCTCACGCGTCAGGCTGCTGTGGTACCAGGGCATCCGCTCGTGGGCCG
TCGTAGCAATGAGCTTCTCCACCTGCGGGGCCTGGCTGATGATGGCCTGCTCCAGGGCCTCGCCCTCCAG
CTTCCACGTCTGGCGCACGTAGTCACGCACCATGGCGTCTCGCAGGCAGTCGAAGACCCCCGGCTGCGGC
TCGAGGCCCGACGGCCGGTTGCACGGCTTGCGCAGGTTGCAGGGCAGCCCGTCGGGGTCGCGCGAGTAGA
ACTCGCAGAGCTCTGCCGGTCCACAGTGCGCTTTGCCGCCGGCAATGGCGTAGGTGCCGTTGAGCTGGCG
CTCGATGGGAAAGTGGTGGAAGCGCACATCGTGCACGAGCGACAGCACATAGCCGCCCAGCGAGCGCAGG
CACTGGCGCAGCAGGAAGAGCCCGTCCGCCATGCCCGCCAGCTTCAGGTGCTCCTCGGCCTCGGCACGCG
AGATGCTGCCGTA
