>Addgene plasmid #27135 | pHR-ZIP(FF) | addgene partial sequence | sequence record 33423 | 27135 with mCherry-F (5' ccccgtaatgcagaagaaga 3')
GTACCCCGAGGACGGCGCCCTGAAGGGCGAGATCAAGCAGAGGCTGAAGCTGAAGGACGGCGGCCACTAC
GACGCTGAGGTCAAGACCACCTACAAGGCCAAGAAGCCCGTGCAGCTGCCCGGCGCCTACAACGTCAACA
TCAAGTTGGACATCACCTCCCACAACGAGGACTACACCATCGTGGAACAGTACGAACGCGCCGAGGGCCG
CCACTCCACCGGCGGCATGGACGAGCTGTACAAGCGATCGCACCGGTATACAAGTTTGTACAAAAAAGCA
GGCTCCGCGGCCGCCCCCTTCACCATGCCAGACCCCGCGGCGCACCTGCCCTTCTTCTACGGCAGCATCT
CGCGTGCCGAGGCCGAGGAGCACCTGAAGCTGGCGGGCATGGCGGACGGGCTCTTCCTGCTGCGCCAGTG
CCTGCGCTCGCTGGGCGGCTATGTGCTGTCGCTCGTGCACGATGTGCGCTTCCACCACTTTCCCATCGAG
CGCCAGCTCAACGGCACCTACGCCATTGCCGGCGGCAAAGCGCACTGTGGACCGGCAGAGCTCTGCGAGT
TCTACTCGCGCGACCCCGACGGGCTGCCCTGCAACCTGCGCAAGCCGTGCAACCGGCCGTCGGGCCTCGA
GCCGCAGCCGGGGGTCTTCGACTGCCTGCGAGACGCCATGGTGCGTGACTACGTGCGCCAGACGTGGAAG
CTGGAGGGCGAGGCCCTGGAGCAGGCCATCATCAGCCAGGCCCCGCAGGTGGAGAAGCTCATTGCTACGA
CGGCCCACGAGCGGATGCCCTGGTACCACAGCAGCCTGACGCGTGAGGAGGCCGAGCGCAAACTTTACTC
TGGGGCGCAGACCGACGGCAAGTTCCTGCTGAGGCCGCGGAAGGAGC
