>Addgene plasmid #27135 | pHR-ZIP(FF) | addgene partial sequence | sequence record 33424 | 27135 with EGFP-N
CTCGCCCTTGCTCACCATGGTGGCGACCGGTGGGCGAGGGGCCAGGGTCTGCATATGCAGGGCATCAAAG
GTGTCCTTGGTGGCAGTGCTGAGACCCTGGAAAAGGCCATCGTGCCCCTTGCCTCTCCGCCTCTCGCCTT
TTGTGCCGATCTCACTGAAGGCTTCTGCCATCTTGTCTTTCTGCAGTGCATTGAATACGCCTTCCTGGGG
GTTCCTCCTCCTCTGCTGTTTGCCTCCCATCTCTGGATCCCGAGCCCGCTTCTTCTCCAAGACGTCAAAT
TCCTCTCTTCGCCCTAGATTGAGCTCATTGAAGAGCTGGTTGGGGTCCTGCAGGTTGGCAGCAGTCTCTG
CACTCCTGCTGAATTTTGCTCTCAGGTACAGGGCTGTGATGATGACTCCGTAGATGAAGAGGATTCCATC
TAGCAAGTAGCAGAGTTTGGGATCCAGCAGACCAAAGCTCTGTGCCTCTGCTCCTGGGAACCGCACGTGG
AGGATGCAGGCGAGAACAGACACTTTCCACTTCATGGTGGCACGCGTGAGAATTCTCGAGAGCTCCAGAT
CCCCCCCGGGCGACTCAGTCTGTCGGAGGACTGGCGCGCCGAGTGAGGGGTTGTGAGCTCTTTTATAGAG
CTCGGGAAGCAGAAGCGCGCGAACAGAAGCGAGAAGCAGGCTGATTGGTTAATTCAAATAAGGCGCAGGG
TCATTTCAGGTCCTTGGGGGAGCCTGGAAACATCTGATGGGTCTTAAGAAACTGCTGAGGGTTGGGCCAT
ATCTGGGGACCATCTGTTCTTGGCCTCGGGCCGGGGCCGAAACTGCGGTGACCATCTGTTCTTGGCCCCG
GGCCGGGGCCGAAACTGCTCACCGCAGATATCCTGTTTGGCCCAACGTTAGCTATTTTCATGTACCCGCC
CTTGATCTGAACTTCTCTATTCTTGGT
